>Addgene plasmid #200408 | pDV05.1_pEF1a-iRFP720_frameshifted | addgene full sequence | sequence record 396809 | Addgene NGS Result
CGCTGGTCTAATACCCAATCTCTCGTCTTATCCAGATGTTTTATACGCCTTAATTAATAGGGATAACAGG
GTAATATCTTGCCCTGCACGAATACCAGCGACCCCTTGCCCAAATACTTGCCGTGGGCCTCGGCCTGAGA
GCCAAAACACTTGATGCGGAAGAAGTCGGTGCGCTCCTGCTTGTCGCCGGCATCGTTGCGCCACATCTAG
GATCTGCCAGGAACCGTAAAAAGGCCGCGTTGCTGGCGTTTTTCCATAGGCTCCGCCCCCCTGACGAGCA
TCACAAAAATCGACGCTCAAGTCAGAGGTGGCGAAACCCGACAGGACTATAAAGATACCAGGCGTTTCCC
CCTGGAAGCTCCCTCGTGCGCTCTCCTGTTCCGACCCTGCCGCTTACCGGATACCTGTCCGCCTTTCTCC
CTTCGGGAAGCGTGGCGCTTTCTCATAGCTCACGCTGTAGGTATCTCAGTTCGGTGTAGGTCGTTCGCTC
CAAGCTGGGCTGTGTGCACGAACCCCCCGTTCAGCCCGACCGCTGCGCCTTATCCGGTAACTATCGTCTT
GAGTCCAACCCGGTAAGACACGACTTATCGCCACTGGCAGCAGCCACTGGTAACAGGATTAGCAGAGCGA
GGTATGTAGGCGGTGCTACAGAGTTCTTGAAGTGGTGGCCTAACTACGGCTACACTAGAAGAACAGTATT
TGGTATCTGCGCTCTGCTGAAGCCAGTTACCTTCGGAAAAAGAGTTGGTAGCTCTTGATCCGGCAAACAA
ACCACCGCTGGTAGCGGTGGTTTTTTTGTTTGCAAGCAGCAGATTACGCGCAGAAAAAAAGGATCTCAAG
AAGATCCTTTGATCTTTTCTACGGGGTCTGACGCTCAGTGGAACGAAAACTCACGTTAAGGGATTTTGGT
CATGAGATTATCAAAAAGGATCTTCACCTAGATCCTTTTAAATTAAAAATGAAGTTTTAAATCAATCTAA
AGTATATATGAGTAAACTTGGTCTGACAGTTACCAATGCTTAATCAGTGAGGCACCTATCTCAGCGATCT
GTCTATTTCGTTCATCCATAGTTGCCTGACTCCCCGTCGTGTAGATAACTACGATACGGGAGGGCTTACC
ATCTGGCCCCAGTGCTGCAATGATACCGCGAGAACCACGCTCACCGGCTCCAGATTTATCAGCAATAAAC
CAGCCAGCCGGAAGGGCCGAGCGCAGAAGTGGTCCTGCAACTTTATCCGCCTCCATCCAGTCTATTAATT
GTTGCCGGGAAGCTAGAGTAAGTAGTTCGCCAGTTAATAGTTTGCGCAACGTTGTTGCCATTGCTACAGG
CATCGTGGTGTCACGCTCGTCGTTTGGTATGGCTTCATTCAGCTCCGGTTCCCAACGATCAAGGCGAGTT
ACATGATCCCCCATGTTGTGCAAAAAAGCGGTTAGCTCCTTCGGTCCTCCGATCGTTGTCAGAAGTAAGT
TGGCCGCAGTGTTATCACTCATGGTTATGGCAGCACTGCATAATTCTCTTACTGTCATGCCATCCGTAAG
ATGCTTTTCTGTGACTGGTGAGTACTCAACCAAGTCATTCTGAGAATAGTGTATGCGGCGACCGAGTTGC
TCTTGCCCGGCGTCAATACGGGATAATACCGCGCCACATAGCAGAACTTTAAAAGTGCTCATCATTGGAA
AACGTTCTTCGGGGCGAAAACTCTCAAGGATCTTACCGCTGTTGAGATCCAGTTCGATGTAACCCACTCG
TGCACCCAACTGATCTTCAGCATCTTTTACTTTCACCAGCGTTTCTGGGTGAGCAAAAACAGGAAGGCAA
AATGCCGCAAAAAAGGGAATAAGGGCGACACGGAAATGTTGAATACTCATACTCTTCCTTTTTCAATATT
ATTGAAGCATTTATCAAGGTTATTGTCTCATGAGCGGATACATATTTGAATGTATTTAGAAAAATAAACA
AATAGGGGTTCCGCGCACGAATTGGCCAGCGCTGCATTACCCTGTTATCCCTAACCGGTGCGTTTTTATG
CTTGTAGTATTGTATAATGTTTTTAAGATCCGGAGGCCACCTTTGGTCTTGACATTCACTAAGGAGTGGG
CCTGGAATAAAACCAGAAATCCCCATTCTCAGTCTGCCCCAAGCCCTCCAATTCCGAGGGCGCTGTATGT
ATAAGCTCGGGCAGGCAAAAGTCGACTGTGAGAACACGCCAGCAGAGGGCGCTGTGGCCCCATCAGTCCC
TGCCCACTGAACTCTCCAGAAGGAAAAGCGGCAAGGATGCAAACAAGAAAATCAGACCAGACTGGGAGTC
TAGACCCTGCGTCCCACGCGGTCCCACCATGGCTTCCTCTTTGGAATTTTCAGGGGGACCCAGGAAGACT
GACACCGCTGATTACTTTAATTGGCTCCGGTGCCCGTCAGTGGGCAGAGCGCACATCGCCCACAGTCCCC
GAGAAGTTGTGGGGAGGGGTCGGCAATTGAACCGGTGCCTAGAGAAGGTGGCGCGGGGTAAACTGGGAAA
GTGATGTCGTGTACTGGCTCCGCCTTTTTCCCGAGGGTGGGGGAGAACCGTATATAAGTGCAGTAGTCGC
CGTGAACGTTCTTTTTCGCAACGGGTTTGCCGCCAGAACACAGGTAAGTGCCGTGTGTGGTTCCCGCGGG
CCTGGCCTCTTTACGGGTTATGGCCCTTGCGTGCCTTGAATTACTTCCACCTGGCTGCAGTACGTGATTC
TTGATCCCGAGCTTCGGGTTGGAAGTGGGTGGGAGAGTTCGAGGCCTTGCGCTTAAGGAGCCCCTTCGCC
TCGTGCTTGAGTTGAGGCCTGGCCTGGGCGCTGGGGCCGCCGCGTGCGAATCTGGTGGCACCTTCGCGCC
TGTCTCGCTGCTTTCGATAAGTCTCTAGCCATTTAAAATTTTTGATGACCTGCTGCGACGCTTTTTTTCT
GGCAAGATAGTCTTGTAAATGCGGGCCAAGATCTGCACACTGGTATTTCGGTTTTTGGGGCCGCGGGCGG
CGACGGGGCCCGTGCGTCCCAGCGCACATGTTCGGCGAGGCGGGGCCTGCGAGCGCGGCCACCGAGAATC
GGACGGGGGTAGTCTCAAGCTGGCCGGCCTGCTCTGGTGCCTGGCCTCGCGCCGCCGTGTATCGCCCCGC
CCTGGGCGGCAAGGCTGGCCCGGTCGGCACCAGTTGCGTGAGCGGAAAGATGGCCGCTTCCCGGCCCTGC
TGCAGGGAGCTCAAAATGGAGGACGCGGCGCTCGGGAGAGCGGGCGGGTGAGTCACCCACACAAAGGAAA
AGGGCCTTTCCGTCCTCAGCCGTCGCTTCATGTGACTCCACGGAGTACCGGGCGCCGTCCAGGCACCTCG
ATTAGTTCTCGAGCTTTTGGAGTACGTCGTCTTTAGGTTGGGGGGAGGGGTTTTATGCGATGGAGTTTCC
CCACACTGAGTGGGTGGAGACTGAAGTTAGGCCAGCTTGGCACTTGATGTAATTCTCCTTGGAATTTGCC
CTTTTTGAGTTTGGATCTTGGTTCATTCTCAAGCCTCAGACAGTGGTTCAAAGTTTTTTTCTTCCATTTC
AGGTGGATCCCAAGGGCAGATAAGTTTGTACAAAAAAGAGAGGTGCCACCATGCGGAAGGATCCGTCGCC
AGGCAGCCTGACCTCTTGACCTGCGACGATGAGCCGATCCATATCCCCGGTGCCATCCAACCGCATGGAC
TGCTGCTCGCCCTCGCCGCCGACATGACGATCGTTGCCGGCAGCGACAACCTTCCCGAACTCACCGGACT
GGCGATCGGCGCCCTGATCGGCCGCTCTGCGGCCGATGTCTTCGACTCGGAGACGCACAACCGTCTGACG
ATCGCCTTGGCCGAGCCCGGGGCGGCCGTCGGAGCACCGATCACTGTCGGCTTCACGATGCGAAAGGACG
CAGGCTTCATCGGCTCCTGGCATCGCCATGATCAGCTCATCTTCCTCGAGCTCGAGCCTCCCCAGCGGGA
CGTCGCCGAGCCGCAGGCGTTCTTCCGCCGCACCAACAGCGCCATCCGCCGCCTGCAGGCCGCCGAAACC
TTGGAAAGCGCCTGCGCCGCCGCGGCGCAAGAGGTGCGGAAGATTACCGGCTTCGATCGGGTGATGATCT
ATCGCTTCGCCTCCGACTTCAGCGGGTCCGTGATCGCAGAGGATCGGTGCGCCGAGGTCGAGTCAAAACT
AGGCCTGCACTATCCTGCCTCATTCATCCCGGCGCAGGCCCGTCGGCTCTATACCATCAACCCGGTACGG
ATCATTCCCGATATCAATTATCGGCCGGTGCCGGTCACCCCAGACCTCAATCCGGTCACCGGGCGGCCGA
TTGATCTTAGCTTCGCCATCCTGCGCAGCGTCTCGCCCAACCATCTGGAGTTCATGCGCAACATAGGCAT
GCACGGCACGATGTCGATCTCGATTTTGCGCGGCGAGCGACTGTGGGGATTGATCGTTTGCCATCACCGA
ACGCCGTACTACGTCGATCTCGATGGCCGCCAAGCCTGCGAGCTAGTCGCCCAGGTTCTGGCCTGGCAGA
TCGGCGTGATGGAAGAGTAAGCTTCCACTGGATTGTACAATTACCAACTGATCTAGAACCGGTCATGGCC
GCAATAAAATATCTTTATTTTCATTACATCTGTGTGTTGGTTTTTTGTGTGTTCGAACTAGATGCTGTCG
ACCGATG
Features (pLannotate 1.2.2; 8 found; start..end, strand, type, name):
    251..839     -  rep_origin     ori: high-copy-number ColE1/pMB1/pBR322/pUC origin of replication
   1010..1870    -  CDS            AmpR: β-lactamase; bla; confers resistance to ampicillin, carbenicillin, and related antibiotics
   1871..1975    -  promoter       AmpR promoter: bla
   2422..2633    +  promoter       EF-1α core promoter: core promoter for human elongation factor EF-1α
   2634..3572    +  intron         EF-1α intron A: intron upstream of the start codon of human EF-1α
   3592..3608    +  protein_bind   attB1 (fragment): mutant version of attB; core recombination site for the Gateway® BP reaction BP Clonase™
   3623..4567    +  CDS            iRFP720: iRFP720 is a basic (constitutively fluorescent) near ir fluorescent protein published in 2013, derived from Rhodopseudomonas palustris. It has low acid sensitivity. It requires the cofactor biliverdin for fluorescence.
   4623..4671    +  polyA_signal   poly(A) signal: synthetic polyadenylation signal
