[The description below was written by a language model from this plasmid's Addgene catalogue record and pLannotate feature annotations shown in this document.]
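Description:
pDV05.1_pEF1a-iRFP720_frameshifted is a compact (about 4.7 kb) mammalian expression plasmid built on a custom backbone and classed as a synthetic biology construct. In bacteria it is maintained through a high-copy ColE1/pUC-type origin of replication and selected with ampicillin via the β-lactamase gene driven by its native bla promoter. No mammalian selection marker or viral element is annotated, so the plasmid appears suited to transient delivery by transfection rather than stable selection.

The payload is a single constitutive transcription unit. The human EF-1α core promoter, followed by EF-1α intron A (which generally boosts expression), drives an open reading frame derived from iRFP720, a near-infrared fluorescent protein engineered from a Rhodopseudomonas palustris bacteriophytochrome that needs biliverdin as a cofactor. A short attB1 fragment sits between the intron and the coding region, a likely remnant of Gateway-style recombination cloning, although the record lists the cloning method as unknown. A synthetic polyadenylation signal terminates the transcript. Compared with the parental construct pDV05.0, the iRFP720 reading frame carries a frameshift deletion. The mRNA is therefore still produced constitutively, but it cannot be translated into the correct fluorescent protein. The record does not give the exact position or size of the deletion.

The plasmid thus supplies an iRFP720 transcript without the accompanying fluorescence. It was deposited with work on autocatalytic base editing for RNA-responsive translational control, so a plausible use is as a source of a defined RNA in mammalian cells, uncoupled from the fluorescent signal of the encoded protein. The record does not spell out its specific experimental role.
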