Addgene plasmid #200408: pDV05.1_pEF1a-iRFP720_frameshifted
Purpose: Expresses a mutant iRFP720 mRNA constitutively in mammalian cells. A frameshift deletion in the ORF (compared to pDV05.0) prevents the correct translation of the fluorescent protein
Depositing lab: James Collins. Depositing organization: Massachusetts Institute of Technology. Publication: Autocatalytic base editing for RNA-responsive translational control. Gayet RV, Ilia K, Razavi S, Tippens ND, Lalwani MA, Zhang K, Chen JX, Chen JC, Vargas-Asencio J, Collins JJ. Nat Commun. 2023 Mar 11;14(1):1339. doi: 10.1038/s41467-023-36851-z. PubMed 36906659.
Backbone
  Vector backbone: Custom
  Vector type: Mammalian Expression, Synthetic Biology
Growth in bacteria
  Bacterial resistance: Ampicillin, 100 μg/mL
  Growth temperature: 37°C
  Growth strain: DH5alpha
  Copy number: High Copy
Gene/Insert
  Gene/Insert name: iRFP720 (frameshift mutant)
  Cloning method: Unknown
  Sequencing primers: 5′ TCAAGCCTCAGACAGTGGTTC
Terms and licenses: Academic/Nonprofit Terms; Industry Terms: Not Available to Industry
How to cite: pDV05.1_pEF1a-iRFP720_frameshifted was a gift from James Collins (Addgene plasmid # 200408 ; http://n2t.net/addgene:200408 ; RRID:Addgene_200408)
